Addgene plasmid #76963: CAD gRNA (BRDN0001146409)
Purpose: 3rd generation lentiviral gRNA plasmid targeting human CAD
Depositing lab: John Doench & David Root. Depositing organization: Broad Institute. Publication: Optimized sgRNA design to maximize activity and minimize off-target effects of CRISPR-Cas9. Doench JG, Fusi N, Sullender M, Hegde M, Vaimberg EW, Donovan KF, Smith I, Tothova Z, Wilen C, Orchard R, Virgin HW, Listgarten J, Root DE. Nat Biotechnol. 2016 Jan 18. doi: 10.1038/nbt.3437. PubMed 26780180.
Backbone
  Vector backbone: lentiGuide-Puro
  Backbone manufacturer: Zhang Lab (Addgene plasmid # 52963)
  Vector type: Mammalian Expression, Lentiviral, CRISPR
  Selectable markers: Puromycin
Growth in bacteria
  Bacterial resistance: Ampicillin, 100 μg/mL
  Growth temperature: 37°C
  Growth strain: DH5alpha
  Copy number: High Copy
Gene/Insert
  Gene/Insert name: CAD (alt name: CAD)
  gRNA/shRNA sequence: CCCAGGAACTCTGTGACAGG
  Species: H. sapiens (human)
  Entrez Gene: CAD (a.k.a. CDG1Z, DEE50, EIEE50, GATD4)
  Promoter: hU6
  Cloning method: Unknown
  Sequencing primers: 5′ U6-F; 3′ pS2-R
Terms and licenses: Academic/Nonprofit Terms; Industry Terms: Not Available to Industry
Depositor comments: The gRNA was designed to target a Genbank reference sequence which has since been removed from the database. Note that this plasmid does NOT contain Cas9. It should be used in conjunction with lentiCas9-Blast (Addgene #52962) or otherwise with cell lines already expressing Cas9. Browse the full kinome gRNA library at http://www.addgene.org/pooled-library/broadgpp-human-kinome/ or visit http://www.broadinstitute.org/rnai/public/ for detailed protocols and information.
How to cite: CAD gRNA (BRDN0001146409) was a gift from John Doench & David Root (Addgene plasmid # 76963 ; http://n2t.net/addgene:76963 ; RRID:Addgene_76963)
