[The description below was written by a language model from this plasmid's Addgene catalogue record and pLannotate feature annotations shown in this document.]
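Description:
CAD gRNA (BRDN0001146409) is a third-generation lentiviral guide RNA plasmid built on the lentiGuide-Puro backbone and designed to target the human CAD gene for CRISPR-Cas9 editing. It is maintained in E. coli as a high-copy plasmid through a ColE1/pUC-type origin with ampicillin resistance (AmpR/bla). The backbone also carries an f1 origin, an SV40 origin and poly(A) signal, and remnants of lac and phage promoter elements from the parental cloning vector.

The lentiviral transfer cassette begins with an RSV promoter fused to a truncated HIV-1 5' LTR, which makes genomic RNA production Tat-independent. This is followed by the Ψ packaging signal with a partial gag sequence, the Rev response element for nuclear export of the unspliced genome, and a cPPT/CTS element that aids nuclear import. It ends in a self-inactivating ΔU3 3' LTR.

Two expression units sit within this frame. A human U6 RNA polymerase III promoter drives the CAD-specific spacer joined to the Streptococcus pyogenes gRNA scaffold. An EF-1α core promoter with its intron A drives puromycin N-acetyltransferase, with a WPRE downstream to enhance transcript expression, allowing puromycin selection of transduced mammalian cells.

The plasmid does not encode Cas9, so it is meant to be used with a separate Cas9 lentiviral vector or in cells that already express Cas9. It corresponds to one guide from a human kinome gRNA library associated with work on optimized sgRNA design. The depositor notes that the guide was designed against a GenBank reference sequence that has since been withdrawn.
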