Features (pLannotate 1.2.2; 29 found; start..end, strand, type, name):
     14..80      +  CDS            small t antigen (fragment): SV40 (simian virus 40) small t antigen
    106..317     +  promoter       EF-1α core promoter: core promoter for human elongation factor EF-1α
    318..1256    +  intron         EF-1α intron A: intron upstream of the start codon of human EF-1α
   1278..1877    +  CDS            PuroR (fragment): puromycin N-acetyltransferase; pac from Streptomyces; confers resistance to puromycin
   1893..2481    +  misc_feature   WPRE: woodchuck hepatitis virus posttranscriptional regulatory element
   2532..2551    +  misc_feature   cPPT/CTS (fragment): central polypurine tract and central termination sequence of HIV-1
   2553..2786    +  LTR            3' LTR (ΔU3): self-inactivating 3' long terminal repeat (LTR) from HIV-1
   2864..2985    +  polyA_signal   SV40 poly(A) signal: SV40 polyadenylation signal
   3025..3160    +  rep_origin     SV40 ori: SV40 origin of replication
   3181..3199    -  promoter       T7 promoter: promoter for bacteriophage T7 RNA polymerase
   3207..3362    +  CDS            lacZα (fragment): LacZα fragment of β-galactosidase; lacZ fragment
   3367..3795    +  rep_origin     f1 ori (sequence partly withheld): f1 bacteriophage origin of replication; arrow indicates direction of (+) strand synthesis
   3848..3952    +  promoter       AmpR promoter: bla
   3953..4813    +  CDS            AmpR: β-lactamase; bla; confers resistance to ampicillin, carbenicillin, and related antibiotics
   4984..5572    +  rep_origin     ori: high-copy-number ColE1/pMB1/pBR322/pUC origin of replication
   5755..5847    +  CDS            lacI (fragment): lac repressor; lacI; The lac repressor binds to the lac operator to inhibit transcription in E. coli. This inhibition can be relieved by adding lactose or isopropyl-β-D-thiogalactopyranoside (IPTG).
   5860..5881    +  protein_bind   CAP binding site: CAP binding activates transcription in the presence of cAMP. E. coli catabolite activator protein
   5896..5926    +  promoter       lac promoter: promoter for the E. coli lac operon
   5934..5950    +  protein_bind   lac operator: The lac repressor binds to the lac operator to inhibit transcription in E. coli. This inhibition can be relieved by adding lactose or isopropyl-β-D-thiogalactopyranoside (IPTG). lac repressor encoded by lacI
   5995..6013    +  promoter       T3 promoter: promoter for bacteriophage T3 RNA polymerase
   6041..6267    +  promoter       RSV promoter: Rous sarcoma virus enhancer/promoter
   6268..6448    +  LTR            5' LTR (truncated): truncated 5' long terminal repeat (LTR) from HIV-1
   6495..6620    +  misc_feature   HIV-1 Ψ: packaging signal of human immunodeficiency virus type 1
   6604..6967    +  CDS            HIV-1 gag (fragment): gag protein from human immunodeficiency virus 1; gag
   7113..7346    +  misc_feature   RRE: The Rev response element (RRE) of HIV-1 allows for Rev-dependent mRNA export from the nucleus to the cytoplasm.
   7723..7749    +  CDS            Rev (fragment): human immunodeficiency virus 1 (HIV-1) Rev protein; rev; enhances nuclear export of unspliced and incompletely spliced viral mRNAs
   7753..7993    +  promoter       U6 promoter: RNA polymerase III promoter for human U6 snRNA
   8023..8098    +  misc_RNA       gRNA scaffold: guide RNA scaffold for the Streptococcus pyogenes CRISPR/Cas9 system
   8154..8271    +  misc_feature   cPPT/CTS: central polypurine tract and central termination sequence of HIV-1
>Addgene plasmid #76963 | CAD gRNA (BRDN0001146409) | addgene full sequence | sequence record 186848 | Addgene Assembled Sequence
CCCGGGTGCAAAGATGGATAAAGTTTTAAACAGAGAGGAATCTTTGCAGCTAATGGACCTTCTAGGTCTT
GAAAGGAGTGGGAATTGGCTCCGGTGCCCGTCAGTGGGCAGAGCGCACATCGCCCACAGTCCCCGAGAAG
TTGGGGGGAGGGGTCGGCAATTGATCCGGTGCCTAGAGAAGGTGGCGCGGGGTAAACTGGGAAAGTGATG
TCGTGTACTGGCTCCGCCTTTTTCCCGAGGGTGGGGGAGAACCGTATATAAGTGCAGTAGTCGCCGTGAA
CGTTCTTTTTCGCAACGGGTTTGCCGCCAGAACACAGGTAAGTGCCGTGTGTGGTTCCCGCGGGCCTGGC
CTCTTTACGGGTTATGGCCCTTGCGTGCCTTGAATTACTTCCACCTGGCTGCAGTACGTGATTCTTGATC
CCGAGCTTCGGGTTGGAAGTGGGTGGGAGAGTTCGAGGCCTTGCGCTTAAGGAGCCCCTTCGCCTCGTGC
TTGAGTTGAGGCCTGGCCTGGGCGCTGGGGCCGCCGCGTGCGAATCTGGTGGCACCTTCGCGCCTGTCTC
GCTGCTTTCGATAAGTCTCTAGCCATTTAAAATTTTTGATGACCTGCTGCGACGCTTTTTTTCTGGCAAG
ATAGTCTTGTAAATGCGGGCCAAGATCTGCACACTGGTATTTCGGTTTTTGGGGCCGCGGGCGGCGACGG
GGCCCGTGCGTCCCAGCGCACATGTTCGGCGAGGCGGGGCCTGCGAGCGCGGCCACCGAGAATCGGACGG
GGGTAGTCTCAAGCTGGCCGGCCTGCTCTGGTGCCTGGCCTCGCGCCGCCGTGTATCGCCCCGCCCTGGG
CGGCAAGGCTGGCCCGGTCGGCACCAGTTGCGTGAGCGGAAAGATGGCCGCTTCCCGGCCCTGCTGCAGG
GAGCTCAAAATGGAGGACGCGGCGCTCGGGAGAGCGGGCGGGTGAGTCACCCACACAAAGGAAAAGGGCC
TTTCCGTCCTCAGCCGTCGCTTCATGTGACTCCACGGAGTACCGGGCGCCGTCCAGGCACCTCGATTAGT
TCTCGAGCTTTTGGAGTACGTCGTCTTTAGGTTGGGGGGAGGGGTTTTATGCGATGGAGTTTCCCCACAC
TGAGTGGGTGGAGACTGAAGTTAGGCCAGCTTGGCACTTGATGTAATTCTCCTTGGAATTTGCCCTTTTT
GAGTTTGGATCTTGGTTCATTCTCAAGCCTCAGACAGTGGTTCAAAGTTTTTTTCTTCCATTTCAGGTGT
CGTGACGTACGGCCACCATGACCGAGTACAAGCCCACGGTGCGCCTCGCCACCCGCGACGACGTCCCCAG
GGCCGTACGCACCCTCGCCGCCGCGTTCGCCGACTACCCCGCCACGCGCCACACCGTCGATCCGGACCGC
CACATCGAGCGGGTCACCGAGCTGCAAGAACTCTTCCTCACGCGCGTCGGGCTCGACATCGGCAAGGTGT
GGGTCGCGGACGACGGCGCCGCCGTGGCGGTCTGGACCACGCCGGAGAGCGTCGAAGCGGGGGCGGTGTT
CGCCGAGATCGGCCCGCGCATGGCCGAGTTGAGCGGTTCCCGGCTGGCCGCGCAGCAACAGATGGAAGGC
CTCCTGGCGCCGCACCGGCCCAAGGAGCCCGCGTGGTTCCTGGCCACCGTCGGAGTCTCGCCCGACCACC
AGGGCAAGGGTCTGGGCAGCGCCGTCGTGCTCCCCGGAGTGGAGGCGGCCGAGCGCGCCGGGGTGCCCGC
CTTCCTGGAGACCTCCGCGCCCCGCAACCTCCCCTTCTACGAGCGGCTCGGCTTCACCGTCACCGCCGAC
GTCGAGGTGCCCGAAGGACCGCGCACCTGGTGCATGACCCGCAAGCCCGGTGCCTGAACGCGTTAAGTCG
ACAATCAACCTCTGGATTACAAAATTTGTGAAAGATTGACTGGTATTCTTAACTATGTTGCTCCTTTTAC
GCTATGTGGATACGCTGCTTTAATGCCTTTGTATCATGCTATTGCTTCCCGTATGGCTTTCATTTTCTCC
TCCTTGTATAAATCCTGGTTGCTGTCTCTTTATGAGGAGTTGTGGCCCGTTGTCAGGCAACGTGGCGTGG
TGTGCACTGTGTTTGCTGACGCAACCCCCACTGGTTGGGGCATTGCCACCACCTGTCAGCTCCTTTCCGG
GACTTTCGCTTTCCCCCTCCCTATTGCCACGGCGGAACTCATCGCCGCCTGCCTTGCCCGCTGCTGGACA
GGGGCTCGGCTGTTGGGCACTGACAATTCCGTGGTGTTGTCGGGGAAATCATCGTCCTTTCCTTGGCTGC
TCGCCTGTGTTGCCACCTGGATTCTGCGCGGGACGTCCTTCTGCTACGTCCCTTCGGCCCTCAATCCAGC
GGACCTTCCTTCCCGCGGCCTGCTGCCGGCTCTGCGGCCTCTTCCGCGTCTTCGCCTTCGCCCTCAGACG
AGTCGGATCTCCCTTTGGGCCGCCTCCCCGCGTCGACTTTAAGACCAATGACTTACAAGGCAGCTGTAGA
TCTTAGCCACTTTTTAAAAGAAAAGGGGGGACTGGAAGGGCTAATTCACTCCCAACGAAGACAAGATCTG
CTTTTTGCTTGTACTGGGTCTCTCTGGTTAGACCAGATCTGAGCCTGGGAGCTCTCTGGCTAACTAGGGA
ACCCACTGCTTAAGCCTCAATAAAGCTTGCCTTGAGTGCTTCAAGTAGTGTGTGCCCGTCTGTTGTGTGA
CTCTGGTAACTAGAGATCCCTCAGACCCTTTTAGTCAGTGTGGAAAATCTCTAGCAGTACGTATAGTAGT
TCATGTCATCTTATTATTCAGTATTTATAACTTGCAAAGAAATGAATATCAGAGAGTGAGAGGAACTTGT
TTATTGCAGCTTATAATGGTTACAAATAAAGCAATAGCATCACAAATTTCACAAATAAAGCATTTTTTTC
ACTGCATTCTAGTTGTGGTTTGTCCAAACTCATCAATGTATCTTATCATGTCTGGCTCTAGCTATCCCGC
CCCTAACTCCGCCCATCCCGCCCCTAACTCCGCCCAGTTCCGCCCATTCTCCGCCCCATGGCTGACTAAT
TTTTTTTATTTATGCAGAGGCCGAGGCCGCCTCGGCCTCTGAGCTATTCCAGAAGTAGTGAGGAGGCTTT
TTTGGAGGCCTAGGGACGTACCCAATTCGCCCTATAGTGAGTCGTATTACGCGCGCTCACTGGCCGTCGT
TTTACAACGTCGTGACTGGGAAAACCCTGGCGTTACCCAACTTAATCGCCTTGCAGCACATCCCCCTTTC
GCCAGCTGGCGTAATAGCGAAGAGGCCCGCACCGATCGCCCTTCCCAACAGTTGCGCAGCCTGAATGGCG
AATGGG
[124 nt withheld, positions 3367-3490]
C
[91 nt withheld, positions 3492-3582]
A
[49 nt withheld, positions 3584-3632]
CCTTTGACGTTGGAGTCCACGTTCTTT
[37 nt withheld, positions 3660-3696]
ACCCTATCTCGGTCTATTCTTTTGATTTATAAGGGATTTTGCCGATTTCGGCCTATTGGTTAAAAAATGA
GCTGATTTAACAAAAATTTAACGCGAATTTTAACAAAATATTAACGCTTACAATTTAGGTGGCACTTTTC
GGGGAAATGTGCGCGGAACCCCTATTTGTTTATTTTTCTAAATACATTCAAATATGTATCCGCTCATGAG
ACAATAACCCTGATAAATGCTTCAATAATATTGAAAAAGGAAGAGTATGAGTATTCAACATTTCCGTGTC
GCCCTTATTCCCTTTTTTGCGGCATTTTGCCTTCCTGTTTTTGCTCACCCAGAAACGCTGGTGAAAGTAA
AAGATGCTGAAGATCAGTTGGGTGCACGAGTGGGTTACATCGAACTGGATCTCAACAGCGGTAAGATCCT
TGAGAGTTTTCGCCCCGAAGAACGTTTTCCAATGATGAGCACTTTTAAAGTTCTGCTATGTGGCGCGGTA
TTATCCCGTATTGACGCCGGGCAAGAGCAACTCGGTCGCCGCATACACTATTCTCAGAATGACTTGGTTG
AGTACTCACCAGTCACAGAAAAGCATCTTACGGATGGCATGACAGTAAGAGAATTATGCAGTGCTGCCAT
AACCATGAGTGATAACACTGCGGCCAACTTACTTCTGACAACGATCGGAGGACCGAAGGAGCTAACCGCT
TTTTTGCACAACATGGGGGATCATGTAACTCGCCTTGATCGTTGGGAACCGGAGCTGAATGAAGCCATAC
CAAACGACGAGCGTGACACCACGATGCCTGTAGCAATGGCAACAACGTTGCGCAAACTATTAACTGGCGA
ACTACTTACTCTAGCTTCCCGGCAACAATTAATAGACTGGATGGAGGCGGATAAAGTTGCAGGACCACTT
CTGCGCTCGGCCCTTCCGGCTGGCTGGTTTATTGCTGATAAATCTGGAGCCGGTGAGCGTGGGTCTCGCG
GTATCATTGCAGCACTGGGGCCAGATGGTAAGCCCTCCCGTATCGTAGTTATCTACACGACGGGGAGTCA
GGCAACTATGGATGAACGAAATAGACAGATCGCTGAGATAGGTGCCTCACTGATTAAGCATTGGTAACTG
TCAGACCAAGTTTACTCATATATACTTTAGATTGATTTAAAACTTCATTTTTAATTTAAAAGGATCTAGG
TGAAGATCCTTTTTGATAATCTCATGACCAAAATCCCTTAACGTGAGTTTTCGTTCCACTGAGCGTCAGA
CCCCGTAGAAAAGATCAAAGGATCTTCTTGAGATCCTTTTTTTCTGCGCGTAATCTGCTGCTTGCAAACA
AAAAAACCACCGCTACCAGCGGTGGTTTGTTTGCCGGATCAAGAGCTACCAACTCTTTTTCCGAAGGTAA
CTGGCTTCAGCAGAGCGCAGATACCAAATACTGTTCTTCTAGTGTAGCCGTAGTTAGGCCACCACTTCAA
GAACTCTGTAGCACCGCCTACATACCTCGCTCTGCTAATCCTGTTACCAGTGGCTGCTGCCAGTGGCGAT
AAGTCGTGTCTTACCGGGTTGGACTCAAGACGATAGTTACCGGATAAGGCGCAGCGGTCGGGCTGAACGG
GGGGTTCGTGCACACAGCCCAGCTTGGAGCGAACGACCTACACCGAACTGAGATACCTACAGCGTGAGCT
ATGAGAAAGCGCCACGCTTCCCGAAGGGAGAAAGGCGGACAGGTATCCGGTAAGCGGCAGGGTCGGAACA
GGAGAGCGCACGAGGGAGCTTCCAGGGGGAAACGCCTGGTATCTTTATAGTCCTGTCGGGTTTCGCCACC
TCTGACTTGAGCGTCGATTTTTGTGATGCTCGTCAGGGGGGCGGAGCCTATGGAAAAACGCCAGCAACGC
GGCCTTTTTACGGTTCCTGGCCTTTTGCTGGCCTTTTGCTCACATGTTCTTTCCTGCGTTATCCCCTGAT
TCTGTGGATAACCGTATTACCGCCTTTGAGTGAGCTGATACCGCTCGCCGCAGCCGAACGACCGAGCGCA
GCGAGTCAGTGAGCGAGGAAGCGGAAGAGCGCCCAATACGCAAACCGCCTCTCCCCGCGCGTTGGCCGAT
TCATTAATGCAGCTGGCACGACAGGTTTCCCGACTGGAAAGCGGGCAGTGAGCGCAACGCAATTAATGTG
AGTTAGCTCACTCATTAGGCACCCCAGGCTTTACACTTTATGCTTCCGGCTCGTATGTTGTGTGGAATTG
TGAGCGGATAACAATTTCACACAGGAAACAGCTATGACCATGATTACGCCAAGCGCGCAATTAACCCTCA
CTAAAGGGAACAAAAGCTGGAGCTGCAAGCTTAATGTAGTCTTATGCAATACTCTTGTAGTCTTGCAACA
TGGTAACGATGAGTTAGCAACATGCCTTACAAGGAGAGAAAAAGCACCGTGCATGCCGATTGGTGGAAGT
AAGGTGGTACGATCGTGCCTTATTAGGAAGGCAACAGACGGGTCTGACATGGATTGGACGAACCACTGAA
TTGCCGCATTGCAGAGATATTGTATTTAAGTGCCTAGCTCGATACATAAACGGGTCTCTCTGGTTAGACC
AGATCTGAGCCTGGGAGCTCTCTGGCTAACTAGGGAACCCACTGCTTAAGCCTCAATAAAGCTTGCCTTG
AGTGCTTCAAGTAGTGTGTGCCCGTCTGTTGTGTGACTCTGGTAACTAGAGATCCCTCAGACCCTTTTAG
TCAGTGTGGAAAATCTCTAGCAGTGGCGCCCGAACAGGGACTTGAAAGCGAAAGGGAAACCAGAGGAGCT
CTCTCGACGCAGGACTCGGCTTGCTGAAGCGCGCACGGCAAGAGGCGAGGGGCGGCGACTGGTGAGTACG
CCAAAAATTTTGACTAGCGGAGGCTAGAAGGAGAGAGATGGGTGCGAGAGCGTCAGTATTAAGCGGGGGA
GAATTAGATCGCGATGGGAAAAAATTCGGTTAAGGCCAGGGGGAAAGAAAAAATATAAATTAAAACATAT
AGTATGGGCAAGCAGGGAGCTAGAACGATTCGCAGTTAATCCTGGCCTGTTAGAAACATCAGAAGGCTGT
AGACAAATACTGGGACAGCTACAACCATCCCTTCAGACAGGATCAGAAGAACTTAGATCATTATATAATA
CAGTAGCAACCCTCTATTGTGTGCATCAAAGGATAGAGATAAAAGACACCAAGGAAGCTTTAGACAAGAT
AGAGGAAGAGCAAAACAAAAGTAAGACCACCGCACAGCAAGCGGCCGCTGATCTTCAGACCTGGAGGAGG
AGATATGAGGGACAATTGGAGAAGTGAATTATATAAATATAAAGTAGTAAAAATTGAACCATTAGGAGTA
GCACCCACCAAGGCAAAGAGAAGAGTGGTGCAGAGAGAAAAAAGAGCAGTGGGAATAGGAGCTTTGTTCC
TTGGGTTCTTGGGAGCAGCAGGAAGCACTATGGGCGCAGCGTCAATGACGCTGACGGTACAGGCCAGACA
ATTATTGTCTGGTATAGTGCAGCAGCAGAACAATTTGCTGAGGGCTATTGAGGCGCAACAGCATCTGTTG
CAACTCACAGTCTGGGGCATCAAGCAGCTCCAGGCAAGAATCCTGGCTGTGGAAAGATACCTAAAGGATC
AACAGCTCCTGGGGATTTGGGGTTGCTCTGGAAAACTCATTTGCACCACTGCTGTGCCTTGGAATGCTAG
TTGGAGTAATAAATCTCTGGAACAGATTTGGAATCACACGACCTGGATGGAGTGGGACAGAGAAATTAAC
AATTACACAAGCTTAATACACTCCTTAATTGAAGAATCGCAAAACCAGCAAGAAAAGAATGAACAAGAAT
TATTGGAATTAGATAAATGGGCAAGTTTGTGGAATTGGTTTAACATAACAAATTGGCTGTGGTATATAAA
ATTATTCATAATGATAGTAGGAGGCTTGGTAGGTTTAAGAATAGTTTTTGCTGTACTTTCTATAGTGAAT
AGAGTTAGGCAGGGATATTCACCATTATCGTTTCAGACCCACCTCCCAACCCCGAGGGGACCCAGAGAGG
GCCTATTTCCCATGATTCCTTCATATTTGCATATACGATACAAGGCTGTTAGAGAGATAATTAGAATTAA
TTTGACTGTAAACACAAAGATATTAGTACAAAATACGTGACGTAGAAAGTAATAATTTCTTGGGTAGTTT
GCAGTTTTAAAATTATGTTTTAAAATGGACTATCATATGCTTACCGTAACTTGAAAGTATTTCGATTTCT
TGGCTTTATATATCTTGTGGAAAGGACGAAACACCGCCCAGGAACTCTGTGACAGGGTTTTAGAGCTAGA
AATAGCAAGTTAAAATAAGGCTAGTCCGTTATCAACTTGAAAAAGTGGCACCGAGTCGGTGCTTTTTTAA
GCTTGGCGTAACTAGATCTTGAGACAAATGGCAGTATTCATCCACAATTTTAAAAGAAAAGGGGGGATTG
GGGGGTACAGTGCAGGGGAAAGAATAGTAGACATAATAGCAACAGACATACAAACTAAAGAATTACAAAA
ACAAATTACAAAAATTCAAAATTTTCGGGTTTATTACAGGGACAGCAGAGATCCACTTTGGCGCCGGCTC
GAGGGGG
