>Addgene plasmid #76963 | CAD gRNA (BRDN0001146409) | depositor partial sequence | sequence record 144423 | Target Sequence
CCCAGGAACTCTGTGACAGG
