>Addgene plasmid #76963 | CAD gRNA (BRDN0001146409) | addgene partial sequence | sequence record 186847 | hU6-F
AGAAAGTAATAATTTCTTGGGTAGTTTGCAGTTTTAAAATTATGTTTTAAAATGGACTATCATATGCTTA
CCGTAACTTGAAAGTATTTCGATTTCTTGGCTTTATATATCTTGTGGAAAGGACGAAACACCGCCCAGGA
ACTCTGTGACAGGGTTTTAGAGCTAGAAATAGCAAGTTAAAATAAGGCTAGTCCGTTATCAACTTGAAAA
AGTGGCACCGAGTCGGTGCTTTTTTAAGCTTGGCGTAACTAGATCTTGAGACAAATGGCAGTATTCATCC
ACAATTTTAAAAGAAAAGGGGGGATTGGGGGGTACAGTGCAGGGGAAAGAATAGTAGACATAATAGCAAC
AGACATACAAACTAAAGAATTACAAAAACAAATTACAAAAATTCAAAATTTTCGGGTTTATTACAGGGAC
AGCAGAGATCCACTTTGGCGCCGGCTCGAGGGGGCCCGGGTGCAAAGATGGATAAAGTTTTAAACAGAGA
GGAATCTTTGCAGCTAATGGACCTTCTAGGTCTTGAAAGGAGTGGGAATTGGCTCCGGTGCCCGTCAGTG
GGCAGAGCGC
